Addgene plasmid #176626: MF82_PB-TRE3G-12x42bs-10x(BCRbs_BCRbs)-miniCMV-NLS-FKBP12F36V-BCRZFR39A-VP16-NLS-DHFR-IRES-mCherry-PEST-BGHpA
Purpose: TF A self-activation cassette in MultiFate-2.2 and MultiFate-3
Depositing lab: Michael Elowitz. Depositing organization: California Institute of Technology. Publication: Synthetic multistability in mammalian cells. Zhu R, Del Rio-Salgado JM, Garcia-Ojalvo J, Elowitz MB. Science. 2022 Jan 21;375(6578):eabg9765. doi: 10.1126/science.abg9765. Epub 2022 Jan 21. PubMed 35050677.
Backbone
  Vector backbone: PiggyBac transposon system
  Backbone manufacturer: System Biosciences
  Vector type: Synthetic Biology
Growth in bacteria
  Bacterial resistance: Ampicillin, 100 μg/mL
  Growth temperature: 37°C
  Growth strain: DH5alpha
  Copy number: Unknown
Gene/Insert
  Gene/Insert name: TRE3G-12x42bs-10x(BCRbs_BCRbs)-miniCMV-NLS-FKBP12F36V-BCRZFR39A-VP16-NLS-DHFR-IRES-mCherry-PEST-BGHpA
  Species: Synthetic
  Insert size (bp): 3864
Terms and licenses: Academic/Nonprofit Terms; Industry Terms: Not Available to Industry
How to cite: MF82_PB-TRE3G-12x42bs-10x(BCRbs_BCRbs)-miniCMV-NLS-FKBP12F36V-BCRZFR39A-VP16-NLS-DHFR-IRES-mCherry-PEST-BGHpA was a gift from Michael Elowitz (Addgene plasmid # 176626 ; http://n2t.net/addgene:176626 ; RRID:Addgene_176626)
