[The description below was written by a language model from this plasmid's Addgene catalogue record and pLannotate feature annotations shown in this document.]
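Description:
MF82_PB-TRE3G-12x42bs-10x(BCRbs_BCRbs)-miniCMV-NLS-FKBP12F36V-BCRZFR39A-VP16-NLS-DHFR-IRES-mCherry-PEST-BGHpA is a synthetic-biology plasmid of about 8.3 kb built on a commercial PiggyBac transposon backbone, which implies transposase-mediated integration of its roughly 3.9 kb synthetic cassette into mammalian genomes. The automated annotation does not call out the transposon terminal repeats. In bacteria it is maintained through a high-copy ColE1/pUC-type origin and selected with ampicillin via the β-lactamase gene. An f1 origin and lacZα/lac promoter remnants are also present in the backbone. No mammalian selection marker is annotated.

The payload is the self-activation cassette for transcription factor A in the MultiFate-2.2 and MultiFate-3 multistability circuits. A composite promoter combines Tet-responsive TRE3G elements (tet operators are annotated), twelve "42" binding sites, and ten paired BCR zinc-finger binding sites upstream of a minimal CMV core. It drives a fusion protein made of a nuclear localisation signal, the FKBP12 F36V domain (which binds synthetic ligands used to induce homodimerisation), the BCR zinc finger carrying an R39A substitution, the VP16 activation domain, a second NLS, and E. coli DHFR. DHFR domains of this kind are generally used as ligand-stabilised degrons, but the record does not state its role here. A short FLAG-like segment is also detected before DHFR.

Because the factor recognises the BCR sites in its own promoter, it can establish positive autoregulation, while the TRE3G part should permit external induction. The role of the 42 sites is not stated. An EMCV IRES then expresses mCherry fused to a PEST destabilising sequence, giving a short-lived red readout of cassette activity, and a bovine growth hormone polyadenylation signal ends the transcript.
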