Features (pLannotate 1.2.2; 23 found; start..end, strand, type, name):
      1..105     -  promoter       AmpR promoter: bla
    158..586     -  rep_origin     f1 ori (sequence partly withheld): f1 bacteriophage origin of replication; arrow indicates direction of (+) strand synthesis
    591..746     -  CDS            lacZα (fragment): LacZα fragment of β-galactosidase; lacZ fragment
    748..867     +  CDS            B (fragment): PORTL_LAMBD - Experimental evidence at protein level: Swiss-Prot protein existence level 1. Forms the portal vertex of the capsid (PubMed:6228056, PubMed:6232391). This portal plays critical roles in head assembly, genome packaging, neck/tail attachment, and genome ejection (Probable). The portal protein multimerizes as a single ring-shaped homododecamer arranged around a central channel (PubMed:6232391). Binds to the terminase subunits to form the packaging machine (PubMed:7799432). From Escherichia phage lambda (Bacteriophage lambda).
   1390..1408    +  protein_bind   tet operator: tetO; bacterial operator O2 for the tetR and tetA genes tetracycline repressor TetR
   1426..1444    +  protein_bind   tet operator: tetO; bacterial operator O2 for the tetR and tetA genes tetracycline repressor TetR
   1996..2140    +  promoter       TRE3G promoter (fragment): 3rd-generation Tet-responsive promoter that can be activated by binding of Tet-On® 3G
   2193..2513    +  CDS            DmrB: F36V mutant of FK506-binding protein FKBP12 binds synthetic ligands that do not bind wild-type FKBP
   2613..2629    +  CDS            CCR5TC (fragment): zinc-finger domain from the CCR5-224 (+) zinc-finger nuclease that recognizes the left half-site target sequence in the human CCR5 gene (Perez et al., 2008; Gross et al., 2013)
   2790..3029    +  CDS            VP16_HHV11 (fragment): Experimental evidence at protein level: Swiss-Prot protein existence level 1. May play a role in the aggregation of tegument proteins around nucleocapsids during virus morphogenesis. From Human herpesvirus 1 (strain 17) (HHV-1) (Human herpes simplex virus 1).
   3069..3089    +  CDS            FLAG (fragment): FLAG® epitope tag, followed by an enterokinase cleavage site
   3096..3569    +  CDS            folA: DYR_ECOLI - Also known as tmrA. Experimental evidence at protein level: Swiss-Prot protein existence level 1. Key enzyme in folate metabolism. Catalyzes an essential reaction for de novo glycine and purine synthesis, and for DNA precursor synthesis. From Escherichia coli (strain K12).
   3696..4158    +  misc_feature   IRES: internal ribosome entry site (IRES) of the encephalomyocarditis virus (EMCV)
   4172..4879    +  CDS            mCherry: mCherry is a basic (constitutively fluorescent) red fluorescent protein published in 2004, derived from Discosoma sp.. It is reported to be a very rapidly-maturing monomer with low acid sensitivity.
   4858..5012    +  CDS            d2EYFP (fragment): EYFP destabilized by residues 422-461 of mouse ornithine decarboxylase, giving an in vivo half-life of ~2 hours mammalian codon-optimized
   5046..5253    +  polyA_signal   bGH poly(A) signal: bovine growth hormone polyadenylation signal
   5830..6297    +  CDS            B (fragment): PORTL_LAMBD - Experimental evidence at protein level: Swiss-Prot protein existence level 1. Forms the portal vertex of the capsid (PubMed:6228056, PubMed:6232391). This portal plays critical roles in head assembly, genome packaging, neck/tail attachment, and genome ejection (Probable). The portal protein multimerizes as a single ring-shaped homododecamer arranged around a central channel (PubMed:6232391). Binds to the terminase subunits to form the packaging machine (PubMed:7799432). From Escherichia phage lambda (Bacteriophage lambda).
   6335..6351    -  protein_bind   lac operator: The lac repressor binds to the lac operator to inhibit transcription in E. coli. This inhibition can be relieved by adding lactose or isopropyl-β-D-thiogalactopyranoside (IPTG). lac repressor encoded by lacI
   6359..6389    -  promoter       lac promoter: promoter for the E. coli lac operon
   6404..6425    -  protein_bind   CAP binding site: CAP binding activates transcription in the presence of cAMP. E. coli catabolite activator protein
   6438..6530    -  CDS            lacI (fragment): lac repressor; lacI; The lac repressor binds to the lac operator to inhibit transcription in E. coli. This inhibition can be relieved by adding lactose or isopropyl-β-D-thiogalactopyranoside (IPTG).
   6713..7301    -  rep_origin     ori: high-copy-number ColE1/pMB1/pBR322/pUC origin of replication
   7472..8332    -  CDS            AmpR: β-lactamase; bla; confers resistance to ampicillin, carbenicillin, and related antibiotics
>Addgene plasmid #176626 | MF82_PB-TRE3G-12x42bs-10x(BCRbs_BCRbs)-miniCMV-NLS-FKBP12F36V-BCRZFR39A-VP16-NLS-DHFR-IRES-mCherry-PEST-BGHpA | addgene full sequence | sequence record 347282 | Addgene NGS Result
ACTCTTCCTTTTTCAATATTATTGAAGCATTTATCAGGGTTATTGTCTCATGAGCGGATACATATTTGAA
TGTATTTAGAAAAATAAACAAATAGGGGTTCCGCGCACATTTCCCCGAAAAGTGCCACCTAAATTGTAAG
CGTTAATATTTTGTTAAAATTCGCGTTAAATTTTTGTTAAATCAGCTCATTTTTTAACCAATAGGCCGAA
ATCGGCAAAATCCCTTATAAATCAAAAGAATAGACCGAGATAGGGT
[37 nt withheld, positions 257-293]
AAAGAACGTGGACTCCAACGTCAAAGG
[49 nt withheld, positions 321-369]
T
[91 nt withheld, positions 371-461]
G
[124 nt withheld, positions 463-586]
CCCATTCGCCATTCAGGCTGCGCAACTGTTGGGAAGGGCGATCGGTGCGGGCCTCTTCGCTATTACGCCA
GCTGGCGAAAGGGGGATGTGCTGCAAGGCGATTAAGTTGGGTAACGCCAGGGTTTTCCCAGTCACGACGT
TGTAAAACGACGGCCAGTGAGCGCGCCTCGTTCATTCACGTTTTTGAACCCGTGGAGGACGGGCAGACTC
GCGGTGCAAATGTGTTTTACAGCGTGATGGAGCAGATGAAGATGCTCGACACGCTGCAGAACACGCAGCT
AGATTAACCCTAGAAAGATAATCATATTGTGACGTACGTTAAAGATAATCATGTGTAAAATTGACGCATG
TGTTTTATCGGTCTGTATATCGAGGTTTATTTATTAATTTGAATAGATATTAAGTTTTATTATATTTACA
CTTACATACTAATAATAAATTCAACAAACAATTTATTTATGTTTATTTATTTATTAAAAAAAACAAAAAC
TCAAAATTTCTTCTATAAAGTAACAAAACTTTTATGAGGGACAGCCCCCCCCCAAAGCCCCCAGGGATGT
AATTACGTCCCTCCCCCGCTAGGGGGCAGCAGCGAGCCGCCCGGGGCTCCGCTCCGGTCCGGCGCTCCCC
CCGCATCCCCGAGCCGGCAGCGTGCGGGGACAGCCCGGGCACGGGGAAGGTGGCACGGGATCGCTTTCCT
CTGAACGCTTCTCGCTGCTCTTTGAGCCTGCAGACACCTGGGGGGATACGGGGAAAAGGCCTCCACGGCC
ACTAGTGGCCTCCACGGCCACAAGCTTCATATGTCCCTATCAGTGATAGAGAACGTATGAAGAGTTTACT
CCCTATCAGTGATAGAGAACGTATGCAGACTTTACTCCCTATCAGTGATAGAGAACGTATAAGGAGTTTA
CTCCCTATCAGTGATAGAGAACGTATGACCAGTTTACTCCCTATCAGTGATAGAGAACGTATCTACAGTT
TACTCCCTATCAGTGATAGAGAACGTATATCCAGTTTACTCCCGACGCTGCTGACGCTGCTGACGCTGCT
GACGCTGCTGACGCTGCTGACGCTGCTGACGCTGCTGACGCTGCTGACGCTGCTGACGCTGCTGACGCTG
CTGACGCTGCTCAATTGTCGCCGGCGGCAGAAGCCGCAGAAGCCACGTATATGCAGAAGCCGCAGAAGCC
TCTAGAGCGCAGAAGCCGCAGAAGCCATCGATATGCAGAAGCCGCAGAAGCCTCTAGAGCGCAGAAGCCG
CAGAAGCCTCTAGAGCGCAGAAGCCGCAGAAGCCATCGATATGCAGAAGCCGCAGAAGCCTCACGTACGC
AGAAGCCGCAGAAGCCTATGACCTGCAGAAGCCGCAGAAGCCACGTATATGCAGAAGCCGCAGAAGCCCC
TAGACCGGTTGATAGAGAACGTATAAGCTTTAGGCGTGTACGGTGGGCGCCTATAAAAGCAGAGCTCGTT
TAGTGAACCGTCAGATCGCCTGGAGCAATTCCACAACACTTTTGTCTTATACCAACTTTCCGTACCACTT
CCTACCCTCGTAAATCGACGAAGCTTCTAGGCCACCATGGGACCCAAGAAAAAGCGGAAGGTGTCCGGAG
TGCAGGTGGAGACTATCTCCCCAGGAGACGGGCGCACCTTCCCCAAGCGCGGCCAGACCTGCGTGGTGCA
CTACACCGGGATGCTTGAAGATGGAAAGAAAGTTGATTCCTCCCGGGACAGAAACAAGCCCTTTAAGTTT
ATGCTAGGCAAGCAGGAGGTGATCCGAGGCTGGGAAGAAGGGGTTGCCCAGATGAGTGTGGGTCAGAGAG
CCAAACTGACTATATCTCCAGATTATGCCTATGGTGCCACTGGGCACCCAGGCATCATCCCACCACATGC
CACTCTCGTCTTCGATGTGGAGCTTCTAAAACTGGAAGGATCCGAGCGGCCATTCCAGTGCAGAATCTGC
ATGCGGAACTTCTCCGACTCTCCCACACTGCGGAGACACACCAGAACACACACAGGCGAGAAGCCCTTCC
AGTGCCGGATCTGTATGGCCAACTTTTCCCAGGGCGCCAACCTGAGAAGGCACCTGAGAACCCATACCGG
CGAAAAGCCTTTTCAGTGTCGCATCTGCATGAGAAACTTTAGCCAGGCTAACACCCTGCAGCGCCATCTG
AAAACCCACACTGGCGAGAAAGGAGGCGGATCCTCTGGCGCTCCTCCTACCGATGTGTCTCTGGGAGATG
AGCTGCACCTGGACGGCGAGGATGTGGCTATGGCTCATGCCGACGCTCTGGACGACTTCGACTTGGATAT
GCTCGGCGACGGCGACTCTCCTGGACCTGGCTTTACCCCTCATGACTCTGCCCCTTACGGCGCCCTGGAT
ATGGCCGATTTCGAGTTCGAGCAGATGTTCACCGATGCTCTGGGCATCGATGAGTACGGCGGAGGCTCCC
CCAAGAAAAAGCGGAAGGTGGGCTCGAGCGACTACAAGGACGACGACGACAAGTCGAGCATCTCCCTGAT
CGCTGCCCTGGCTGTGGATTACGTGATCGGAATGGAAAACGCCATGCCATGGAACCTGCCTGCTGACCTG
GCCTGGTTCAAGCGGAACACCCTGAACAAGCCCGTGATCATGGGCAGACACACCTGGGAGTCTATCGGCA
GACCTCTGCCTGGCCGGAAGAACATCATCCTGTCCTCTCAGCCTTCCACCGACGACAGAGTGACCTGGGT
CAAGTCTGTGGACGAGGCTATCGCTGCTTGTGGCGACGTGCCAGAGATCATGGTTATCGGCGGAGGCAGA
GTGATCGAGCAGTTCCTGCCTAAGGCTCAGAAGCTGTATCTGACCCACATCGACGCCGAAGTGGAAGGCG
ATACCCACTTTCCTGACTACGAGCCCGACGACTGGGAGTCCGTGTTCTCTGAGTTCCACGACGCCGATGC
TCAGAACTCCCACTCCTACTGCTTCGAGATCCTGGAGCGGAGATAGGTCGACCAGATCCCCCTCTCCCTC
CCCCCCCCCTAACGTTACTGGCCGAAGCCGCTTGGAATAAGGCCGGTGTGCGTTTGTCTATATGTTATTT
TCCACCATATTGCCGTCTTTTGGCAATGTGAGGGCCCGGAAACCTGGCCCTGTCTTCTTGACGAGCATTC
CTAGGGGTCTTTCCCCTCTCGCCAAAGGAATGCAAGGTCTGTTGAATGTCGTGAAGGAAGCAGTTCCTCT
GGAAGCTTCTTGAAGACAAACAACGTCTGTAGCGACCCTTTGCAGGCAGCGGAACCCCCCACCTGGCGAC
AGGTGCCTCTGCGGCCAAAAGCCACGTGTATAAGATACACCTGCAAAGGCGGCACAACCCCAGTGCCACG
TTGTGAGTTGGATAGTTGTGGAAAGAGTCAAATGGCTCTCCTCAAGCGTATTCAACAAGGGGCTGAAGGA
TGCCCAGAAGGTACCCCATTGTATGGGATCTGATCTGGGGCCTCGGTGCACATGCTTTACATGTGTTTAG
TCGAGGTTAAAAAAACGTCTAGGCCCCCCGAACCACGGGGACGTGGTTTTCCTTTGAAAAACACGATGAT
AATATGGCCACAACCATGGTGAGCAAGGGCGAGGAGGATAACATGGCCATCATCAAGGAGTTCATGCGCT
TCAAGGTGCACATGGAGGGCTCCGTGAACGGCCACGAGTTCGAGATCGAGGGCGAGGGCGAGGGCCGCCC
CTACGAGGGCACCCAGACCGCCAAGCTGAAGGTGACCAAGGGTGGCCCCCTGCCCTTCGCCTGGGACATC
CTGTCCCCTCAGTTCATGTACGGCTCCAAGGCCTACGTGAAGCACCCCGCCGACATCCCCGACTACTTGA
AGCTGTCCTTCCCCGAGGGCTTCAAGTGGGAGCGCGTGATGAACTTCGAGGACGGCGGCGTGGTGACCGT
GACCCAGGACTCCTCCCTGCAGGACGGCGAGTTCATCTACAAGGTGAAGCTGCGCGGCACCAACTTCCCC
TCCGACGGCCCCGTAATGCAGAAGAAGACCATGGGCTGGGAGGCCTCCTCCGAGCGGATGTACCCCGAGG
ACGGCGCCCTGAAGGGCGAGATCAAGCAGAGGCTGAAGCTGAAGGACGGCGGCCACTACGACGCTGAGGT
CAAGACCACCTACAAGGCCAAGAAGCCCGTGCAGCTGCCCGGCGCCTACAACGTCAACATCAAGTTGGAC
ATCACCTCCCACAACGAGGACTACACCATCGTGGAACAGTACGAACGCGCCGAGGGCCGCCACTCCACCG
GCGGCATGGATGAGCTGTACAAGTCCGGCAAGCTTAGCCATGGCTTCCCGCCGGAGGTGGAGGAGCAGGA
TGATGGCACGCTGCCCATGTCTTGTGCCCAGGAGAGCGGGATGGACCGTCACCCTGCAGCCTGTGCTTCT
GCTAGGATCAATGTGTGAGCTAGCGAATTCGAATTTAAATCGGCCTCGACTGTGCCTTCTAGTTGCCAGC
CATCTGTTGTTTGCCCCTCCCCCGTGCCTTCCTTGACCCTGGAAGGTGCCACTCCCACTGTCCTTTCCTA
ATAAAATGAGGAAATTGCATCGCATTGTCTGAGTAGGTGTCATTCTATTCTGGGGGGTGGGGTGGGGCAG
GACAGCAAGGGGGAGGATTGGGAAGACAATAGCAGGCATGCTGGGGACGCGGCCGCGGGCCCATTGGTAT
GGCTTTTTCCCCGTATCCCCCCAGGTGTCTGCAGGCTCAAAGAGCAGCGAGAAGCGTTCAGAGGAAAGCG
ATCCCGTGCCACCTTCCCCGTGCCCGGGCTGTCCCCGCACGCTGCCGGCTCGGGGATGCGGGGGGAGCGC
CGGACCGGAGCGGAGCCCCGGGCGGCTCGCTGCTGCCCCCTAGCGGGGGAGGGACGTAATTACATCCCTG
GGGGCTTTGGGGGGGGGCTGTCCCTGATATCTATAACAAGAAAATATATATATAATAAGTTATCACGTAA
GTAGAACATGAAATAACAATATAATTATCGTATGAGTTAAATCTTAAAAGTCACGTAAAAGATAATCATG
CGTCATTTTGACTCACGCGGTCGTTATAGTTCAAAATCAGTGACACTTACCGCATTGACAAGCACGCCTC
ACGGGAGCTCCAAGCGGCGACTGAGATGTCCTAAATGCACAGCGACGGATTCGCGCTATTTAGAAAGAGA
GAGCAATATTTCAAGAATGCATGCGTCAATTTTACGCAGACTATCTTTCTAGGGTTAATCTAGCTGCATC
AGGATCATATCGTCGGGTCTTTTTTCCGGCTCAGTCATCGCCCAAGCTGGCGCTATCTGGGCATCGGGGA
GGAAGAAGCCCGTGCCTTTTCCCGCGAGGTTGAAGCGGCATGGAAAGAGTTTGCCGAGGATGACTGCTGC
TGCATTGACGTTGAGCGAAAACGCACGTTTACCATGATGATTCGGGAAGGTGTGGCCATGCACGCCTTTA
ACGGTGAACTGTTCGTTCAGGCCACCTGGGATACCAGTTCGTCGCGGCTTTTCCGGACACAGTTCCGGAT
GGTCAGCCCGAAGCGCATCAGCAACCCGAACAATACCGGCGACAGCCGGAACTGCCGTGCCGGTGTGCAG
ATTAATGACAGCGGTGCGGCGCTGGGATATTACGTCAGCGAGGACGGGTATCCTGGCTGGATGCCGCAGA
AATGGACATGGATACCCCGTGAGTTACCCGGCGGGCGCGCTTGGCGTAATCATGGTCATAGCTGTTTCCT
GTGTGAAATTGTTATCCGCTCACAATTCCACACAACATACGAGCCGGAAGCATAAAGTGTAAAGCCTGGG
GTGCCTAATGAGTGAGCTAACTCACATTAATTGCGTTGCGCTCACTGCCCGCTTTCCAGTCGGGAAACCT
GTCGTGCCAGCTGCATTAATGAATCGGCCAACGCGCGGGGAGAGGCGGTTTGCGTATTGGGCGCTCTTCC
GCTTCCTCGCTCACTGACTCGCTGCGCTCGGTCGTTCGGCTGCGGCGAGCGGTATCAGCTCACTCAAAGG
CGGTAATACGGTTATCCACAGAATCAGGGGATAACGCAGGAAAGAACATGTGAGCAAAAGGCCAGCAAAA
GGCCAGGAACCGTAAAAAGGCCGCGTTGCTGGCGTTTTTCCATAGGCTCCGCCCCCCTGACGAGCATCAC
AAAAATCGACGCTCAAGTCAGAGGTGGCGAAACCCGACAGGACTATAAAGATACCAGGCGTTTCCCCCTG
GAAGCTCCCTCGTGCGCTCTCCTGTTCCGACCCTGCCGCTTACCGGATACCTGTCCGCCTTTCTCCCTTC
GGGAAGCGTGGCGCTTTCTCATAGCTCACGCTGTAGGTATCTCAGTTCGGTGTAGGTCGTTCGCTCCAAG
CTGGGCTGTGTGCACGAACCCCCCGTTCAGCCCGACCGCTGCGCCTTATCCGGTAACTATCGTCTTGAGT
CCAACCCGGTAAGACACGACTTATCGCCACTGGCAGCAGCCACTGGTAACAGGATTAGCAGAGCGAGGTA
TGTAGGCGGTGCTACAGAGTTCTTGAAGTGGTGGCCTAACTACGGCTACACTAGAAGAACAGTATTTGGT
ATCTGCGCTCTGCTGAAGCCAGTTACCTTCGGAAAAAGAGTTGGTAGCTCTTGATCCGGCAAACAAACCA
CCGCTGGTAGCGGTGGTTTTTTTGTTTGCAAGCAGCAGATTACGCGCAGAAAAAAAGGATCTCAAGAAGA
TCCTTTGATCTTTTCTACGGGGTCTGACGCTCAGTGGAACGAAAACTCACGTTAAGGGATTTTGGTCATG
AGATTATCAAAAAGGATCTTCACCTAGATCCTTTTAAATTAAAAATGAAGTTTTAAATCAATCTAAAGTA
TATATGAGTAAACTTGGTCTGACAGTTACCAATGCTTAATCAGTGAGGCACCTATCTCAGCGATCTGTCT
ATTTCGTTCATCCATAGTTGCCTGACTCCCCGTCGTGTAGATAACTACGATACGGGAGGGCTTACCATCT
GGCCCCAGTGCTGCAATGATACCGCGAGACCCACGCTCACCGGCTCCAGATTTATCAGCAATAAACCAGC
CAGCCGGAAGGGCCGAGCGCAGAAGTGGTCCTGCAACTTTATCCGCCTCCATCCAGTCTATTAATTGTTG
CCGGGAAGCTAGAGTAAGTAGTTCGCCAGTTAATAGTTTGCGCAACGTTGTTGCCATTGCTACAGGCATC
GTGGTGTCACGCTCGTCGTTTGGTATGGCTTCATTCAGCTCCGGTTCCCAACGATCAAGGCGAGTTACAT
GATCCCCCATGTTGTGCAAAAAAGCGGTTAGCTCCTTCGGTCCTCCGATCGTTGTCAGAAGTAAGTTGGC
CGCAGTGTTATCACTCATGGTTATGGCAGCACTGCATAATTCTCTTACTGTCATGCCATCCGTAAGATGC
TTTTCTGTGACTGGTGAGTACTCAACCAAGTCATTCTGAGAATAGTGTATGCGGCGACCGAGTTGCTCTT
GCCCGGCGTCAATACGGGATAATACCGCGCCACATAGCAGAACTTTAAAAGTGCTCATCATTGGAAAACG
TTCTTCGGGGCGAAAACTCTCAAGGATCTTACCGCTGTTGAGATCCAGTTCGATGTAACCCACTCGTGCA
CCCAACTGATCTTCAGCATCTTTTACTTTCACCAGCGTTTCTGGGTGAGCAAAAACAGGAAGGCAAAATG
CCGCAAAAAAGGGAATAAGGGCGACACGGAAATGTTGAATACTCAT
